Addgene plasmid #136122: CDS12_Cas9-NLS
Purpose: Puchta Arabidopsis codon-optimised Cas9 for CRISPR. CDS12 for N-term fusion with a CTAG
Depositing lab: Jim Haseloff. Depositing organization: University of Cambridge. Publication: Systematic tools for reprogramming plant gene expression in a simple model, Marchantia polymorpha. Sauret-Gueto S, Frangedakis E, Silvestri L, Rebmann M, Tomaselli M, Markel K, Delmans M, West A, Patron NJ, Haseloff J. ACS Synth Biol. 2020 Mar 12. doi: 10.1021/acssynbio.9b00511. PubMed 32163700.
Backbone
  Vector backbone: pUAP4
  Vector type: Plant Expression, Synthetic Biology
Growth in bacteria
  Bacterial resistance: Chloramphenicol, 25 μg/mL
  Growth temperature: 37°C
  Growth strain: DH5alpha
  Copy number: High Copy
Gene/Insert
  Gene/Insert name: CDS12_AtcoCas9-NLS(noStop)
  Species: A. thaliana (mustard weed)
  Mutation: BsaI/ SapI domesticated
  Cloning method: Restriction Enzyme; 5′ cloning site BsaI (destroyed during cloning); 3′ cloning site BsaI (destroyed during cloning)
  Sequencing primers: 5′ n/a
Terms and licenses: Academic/Nonprofit Terms; Industry Terms: Not Available to Industry
Depositor comments: Please visit https://www.biorxiv.org/content/10.1101/2020.02.29.971002v1 for bioRxiv preprint.
How to cite: CDS12_Cas9-NLS was a gift from Jim Haseloff (Addgene plasmid # 136122 ; http://n2t.net/addgene:136122 ; RRID:Addgene_136122)
