[The description below was written by a language model from this plasmid's Addgene catalogue record and pLannotate feature annotations shown in this document.]
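Description:
CDS12_Cas9-NLS is a Level 0 DNA part plasmid built in the pUAP4 acceptor backbone for modular, Type IIS (Golden Gate/Loop-style) assembly of plant expression constructs, developed as part of a synthetic biology toolkit for Marchantia polymorpha. It is not an expression vector in its own right. The annotated features show no plant promoter or plant terminator, only the coding part flanked by bacterial transcription terminators (a his operon terminator upstream and a putative bacterial terminator downstream) that insulate the insert from read-through in E. coli. The plasmid is maintained at high copy through a ColE1/pUC-type origin and selected with chloramphenicol via a cat gene driven by its own promoter and followed by the lambda t0 terminator. A short fragment annotated as RSF origin is also detected, but it appears to be only a partial match.

The payload is a roughly 4.1 kb Streptococcus pyogenes Cas9 coding sequence, codon-optimised for Arabidopsis thaliana, which explains the species listed in the catalogue entry. It carries a nuclear localisation signal and lacks a stop codon. Internal BsaI and SapI sites have been removed ("domesticated") so the part survives Type IIS digestion during assembly. The "CDS12" designation marks its position in the standard plant part syntax: it is released with BsaI and is meant to sit upstream of a separate C-terminal tag part (CTAG), so that Cas9-NLS forms the N-terminal portion of a fusion protein. It is typically combined with promoter, tag and terminator parts to build Cas9 transcription units for CRISPR genome editing in plants.
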