Features (pLannotate 1.2.2; 8 found; start..end, strand, type, name):
      5..133     +  rep_origin     RSF ori (fragment): Plasmids containing the RSF 1030 origin of replication can be propagated in E. coli cells that contain additional plasmids with compatible origins.
    152..209     -  terminator     his operon terminator: This putative transcriptin terminator from the E. coli his operon has a 2-bp deletion introduced during synthesis. Its efficiency has not been determined.
    224..4327    +  CDS            cas9: CAS9_STRP1 - Also known as csn1 From Streptococcus pyogenes serotype M1.
   4382..4425    +  terminator     bacterial terminator: putative bacterial transcription terminator
   4511..4608    +  promoter       cat promoter: promoter of the E. coli cat gene encoding chloramphenicol acetyltransferase
   4609..5265    +  CDS            cat: CAT_ECOLX - Experimental evidence at protein level: Swiss-Prot protein existence level 1. This enzyme is an effector of chloramphenicol resistance in bacteria. From Escherichia coli. This protein is used as a marker in many commonly used cloning vectors, such as pACYC184.
   5289..5383    +  terminator     lambda t0 terminator: transcription terminator from phage lambda
   5566..6154    +  rep_origin     ori: high-copy-number ColE1/pMB1/pBR322/pUC origin of replication
>Addgene plasmid #136122 | CDS12_Cas9-NLS | addgene full sequence | sequence record 275199 | Addgene NGS Result
GGCCTTTTGCTCACATGTTCTTTCCTGCGTTATCCCCTGATTCTGTGGATAACCGTATTACCGCCTTTGA
GTGAGCTGATACCGCTCGCCGCAGCCGAACGACCGAGCGCAGCGAGTCAGTGAGCGAGGAAGCCTGCATA
ACGCGAAGTAATCTTTTCGGTTTTAAAGAAAAAGGGCAGGGTGGTGACACCTTGCCCTTTTTTGCCGGAC
TGCAGGGTCTCGAATGGATAAGAAGTACTCTATCGGACTCGATATCGGAACTAACTCTGTGGGATGGGCT
GTGATCACCGATGAGTACAAGGTGCCATCTAAGAAGTTCAAGGTTCTCGGAAACACCGATAGGCACTCTA
TCAAGAAAAACCTTATCGGTGCTCTCCTCTTCGATTCTGGTGAAACTGCTGAGGCTACCAGACTCAAGAG
AACCGCTAGAAGAAGGTACACCAGAAGAAAGAACAGGATCTGCTACCTCCAAGAGATCTTCTCTAACGAG
ATGGCTAAAGTGGATGATTCATTCTTCCACAGGCTCGAAGAGTCATTCCTCGTGGAAGAAGATAAGAAGC
ACGAGAGGCACCCTATCTTCGGAAACATCGTTGATGAGGTGGCATACCACGAGAAGTACCCTACTATCTA
CCACCTCAGAAAGAAGCTCGTTGATTCTACTGATAAGGCTGATCTCAGGCTCATCTACCTCGCTCTCGCT
CACATGATCAAGTTCAGAGGACACTTCCTCATCGAGGGTGATCTCAACCCTGATAACTCTGATGTGGATA
AGTTGTTCATCCAGCTCGTGCAGACCTACAACCAGCTTTTCGAAGAGAACCCTATCAACGCTTCAGGTGT
GGATGCTAAGGCTATCCTCTCTGCTAGGCTCTCTAAGTCAAGAAGGCTTGAGAACCTCATTGCTCAGCTC
CCTGGTGAGAAGAAGAACGGACTTTTCGGAAACTTGATCGCTCTCTCTCTCGGACTCACCCCTAACTTCA
AGTCTAACTTCGATCTCGCTGAGGATGCAAAGCTCCAGCTCTCAAAGGATACCTACGATGATGATCTCGA
TAACCTCCTCGCTCAGATCGGAGATCAGTACGCTGATTTGTTCCTCGCTGCTAAGAACCTCTCTGATGCT
ATCCTCCTCAGTGATATCCTCAGAGTGAACACCGAGATCACCAAGGCTCCACTCTCAGCTTCTATGATCA
AGAGATACGATGAGCACCACCAGGATCTCACACTTCTCAAGGCTCTTGTTAGACAGCAGCTCCCAGAGAA
GTACAAAGAGATTTTCTTCGATCAGTCTAAGAACGGATACGCTGGTTACATCGATGGTGGTGCATCTCAA
GAAGAGTTCTACAAGTTCATCAAGCCTATCCTCGAGAAGATGGATGGAACCGAGGAACTCCTCGTGAAGC
TCAATAGAGAGGATCTTCTCAGAAAGCAGAGGACCTTCGATAACGGATCTATCCCTCATCAGATCCACCT
CGGAGAGTTGCACGCTATCCTTAGAAGGCAAGAGGATTTCTACCCATTCCTCAAGGATAACAGGGAAAAG
ATTGAGAAGATTCTCACCTTCAGAATCCCTTACTACGTGGGACCTCTCGCTAGAGGAAACTCAAGATTCG
CTTGGATGACCAGAAAGTCTGAGGAAACCATCACCCCTTGGAACTTCGAAGAGGTGGTGGATAAGGGTGC
TAGTGCTCAGTCTTTCATCGAGAGGATGACCAACTTCGATAAGAACCTTCCAAACGAGAAGGTGCTCCCT
AAGCACTCTTTGCTCTACGAGTACTTCACCGTGTACAACGAGTTGACCAAGGTTAAGTACGTGACCGAGG
GAATGAGGAAGCCTGCTTTTTTGTCAGGTGAGCAAAAGAAGGCTATCGTTGATCTCTTGTTCAAGACCAA
CAGAAAGGTGACCGTGAAGCAGCTCAAAGAGGATTACTTCAAGAAAATCGAGTGCTTCGATTCAGTTGAG
ATTTCTGGTGTTGAGGATAGGTTCAACGCATCTCTCGGAACCTACCACGATCTCCTCAAGATCATTAAGG
ATAAGGATTTCTTGGATAACGAGGAAAACGAGGATATCTTGGAGGATATCGTTCTTACCCTCACCCTCTT
TGAAGATAGAGAGATGATTGAAGAAAGGCTCAAGACCTACGCTCATCTCTTCGATGATAAGGTGATGAAG
CAGTTGAAGAGAAGAAGATACACTGGTTGGGGAAGGCTCTCAAGAAAGCTCATTAACGGAATCAGGGATA
AGCAGTCTGGAAAGACAATCCTTGATTTCCTCAAGTCTGATGGATTCGCTAACAGAAACTTCATGCAGCT
CATCCACGATGATTCTCTCACCTTTAAAGAGGATATCCAGAAGGCTCAGGTTTCAGGACAGGGTGATAGT
CTCCATGAGCATATCGCTAACCTCGCTGGATCTCCTGCAATCAAGAAGGGAATCCTCCAGACTGTGAAGG
TTGTGGATGAGTTGGTGAAGGTGATGGGAAGGCATAAGCCTGAGAACATCGTGATCGAAATGGCTAGAGA
GAACCAGACCACTCAGAAGGGACAGAAGAACTCTAGGGAAAGGATGAAGAGGATCGAGGAAGGTATCAAA
GAGCTTGGATCTCAGATCCTCAAAGAGCACCCTGTTGAGAACACTCAGCTCCAGAATGAGAAGCTCTACC
TCTACTACCTCCAGAACGGAAGGGATATGTATGTGGATCAAGAGTTGGATATCAACAGGCTCTCTGATTA
CGATGTTGATCATATCGTGCCACAGTCATTCTTGAAGGATGATTCTATCGATAACAAGGTGCTCACCAGG
TCTGATAAGAACAGGGGTAAGAGTGATAACGTGCCAAGTGAAGAGGTTGTGAAGAAAATGAAGAACTATT
GGAGGCAGCTCCTCAACGCTAAGCTCATCACTCAGAGAAAGTTCGATAACTTGACTAAGGCTGAGAGGGG
AGGACTCTCTGAATTGGATAAGGCAGGATTCATCAAGAGGCAGCTTGTGGAAACCAGGCAGATCACTAAG
CACGTTGCACAGATCCTCGATTCTAGGATGAACACCAAGTACGATGAGAACGATAAGTTGATCAGGGAAG
TGAAGGTTATCACCCTCAAGTCAAAGCTCGTGTCTGATTTCAGAAAGGATTTCCAATTCTACAAGGTGAG
GGAAATCAACAACTACCACCACGCTCACGATGCTTACCTTAACGCTGTTGTTGGAACCGCTCTCATCAAG
AAGTATCCTAAGCTCGAGTCAGAGTTCGTGTACGGTGATTACAAGGTGTACGATGTGAGGAAGATGATCG
CTAAGTCTGAGCAAGAGATCGGAAAGGCTACCGCTAAGTATTTCTTCTACTCTAACATCATGAATTTCTT
CAAGACCGAGATTACCCTCGCTAACGGTGAGATCAGAAAGAGGCCACTCATCGAGACAAACGGTGAAACA
GGTGAGATCGTGTGGGATAAGGGAAGGGATTTCGCTACCGTTAGAAAGGTGCTCTCTATGCCACAGGTGA
ACATCGTTAAGAAAACCGAGGTGCAGACCGGTGGATTCTCTAAAGAGTCTATCCTCCCTAAGAGGAACTC
TGATAAGCTCATTGCTAGGAAGAAGGATTGGGACCCTAAGAAATACGGTGGTTTCGATTCTCCTACCGTG
GCTTACTCTGTTCTCGTTGTGGCTAAGGTTGAGAAGGGAAAGAGTAAGAAGCTCAAGTCTGTTAAGGAAC
TTCTCGGAATCACTATCATGGAAAGGTCATCTTTCGAGAAGAACCCAATCGATTTCCTCGAGGCTAAGGG
ATACAAAGAGGTTAAGAAGGATCTCATCATCAAGCTCCCAAAGTACTCACTCTTCGAACTCGAGAACGGT
AGAAAGAGGATGCTCGCTTCTGCTGGTGAGCTTCAAAAGGGAAACGAGCTTGCTCTCCCATCTAAGTACG
TTAACTTTCTTTACCTCGCTTCTCACTACGAGAAGTTGAAGGGATCTCCAGAAGATAACGAGCAGAAGCA
ACTTTTCGTTGAGCAGCACAAGCACTACTTGGATGAGATCATCGAGCAGATCTCTGAGTTCTCTAAAAGG
GTGATCCTCGCTGATGCAAACCTCGATAAGGTGTTGTCTGCTTACAACAAGCACAGAGATAAGCCTATCA
GGGAACAGGCAGAGAACATCATCCATCTCTTCACCCTTACCAACCTCGGTGCTCCTGCTGCTTTCAAGTA
CTTCGATACAACCATCGATAGGAAGAGATACACCTCTACCAAAGAAGTGCTCGATGCTACCCTCATCCAT
CAGTCTATCACTGGACTCTACGAGACTAGGATCGATCTCTCACAGCTCGGTGGTGATTCAAGGGCTGATC
CTAAGAAGAAGAGGAAGGTTGCTTCGTGAGACCGAATTCCAGAAATCATCCTTAGCGAAAGCTAAGGATT
TTTTTTATCTGAAATTCTGCCTCGTGATACGCCTATTTTTATAGGTTAATGTCATGATAATAATGGTTTC
TTAGACGTCAGGTGGCACTCGAGTTGATCGGGCACGTAAGAGGTTCCAACTTTCACCATAATGAAATAAG
ATCACTACCGGGCGTATTTTTTGAGTTATCGAGATTTTCAGGAGCTAAGGAAGCTAAAATGGAGAAAAAA
ATCACTGGATATACCACCGTTGATATATCCCAATGGCATCGTAAAGAACATTTTGAGGCATTTCAGTCAG
TTGCTCAATGTACCTATAACCAGACCGTTCAGCTGGATATTACGGCCTTTTTAAAGACCGTAAAGAAAAA
TAAGCACAAGTTTTATCCGGCCTTTATTCACATTCTTGCCCGCCTGATGAATGCTCATCCGGAATTTCGT
ATGGCAATGAAAGACGGTGAGCTGGTGATATGGGATAGTGTTCACCCTTGTTACACCGTTTTCCATGAGC
AAACTGAAACGTTTTCATCGCTCTGGAGTGAATACCACGACGATTTCCGGCAGTTTCTACACATATATTC
GCAAGATGTGGCGTGTTACGGTGAAAACCTGGCCTATTTCCCTAAAGGGTTTATTGAGAATATGTTTTTC
GTCTCAGCCAATCCCTGGGTGAGTTTCACCAGTTTTGATTTAAACGTGGCCAATATGGACAACTTCTTCG
CCCCCGTTTTCACCATGGGCAAATATTATACGCAAGGCGACAAGGTGCTGATGCCGCTGGCGATTCAGGT
TCATCATGCCGTTTGTGATGGCTTCCATGTCGGCAGAATGCTTAATGAATTACAACAGTACTGCGATGAG
TGGCAGGGCGGGGCGTAATTTGATATCGAGCTCGCTTGGACTCCTGTTGATAGATCCAGTAATGACCTCA
GAACTCCATCTGGATTTGTTCAGAACGCTCGGTTGCCGCCGGGCGTTTTTTATTGGTGAGAATCCAAGCC
TCGAGCTGTCAGACCAAGTTTACTCATATATACTTTAGATTGATTTAAAACTTCATTTTTAATTTAAAAG
GATCTAGGTGAAGATCCTTTTTGATAATCTCATGACCAAAATCCCTTAACGTGAGTTTTCGTTCCACTGA
GCGTCAGACCCCGTAGAAAAGATCAAAGGATCTTCTTGAGATCCTTTTTTTCTGCGCGTAATCTGCTGCT
TGCAAACAAAAAAACCACCGCTACCAGCGGTGGTTTGTTTGCCGGATCAAGAGCTACCAACTCTTTTTCC
GAAGGTAACTGGCTTCAGCAGAGCGCAGATACCAAATACTGTTCTTCTAGTGTAGCCGTAGTTAGGCCAC
CACTTCAAGAACTCTGTAGCACCGCCTACATACCTCGCTCTGCTAATCCTGTTACCAGTGGCTGCTGCCA
GTGGCGATAAGTCGTGTCTTACCGGGTTGGACTCAAGACGATAGTTACCGGATAAGGCGCAGCGGTCGGG
CTGAACGGGGGGTTCGTGCACACAGCCCAGCTTGGAGCGAACGACCTACACCGAACTGAGATACCTACAG
CGTGAGCTATGAGAAAGCGCCACGCTTCCCGAAGGGAGAAAGGCGGACAGGTATCCGGTAAGCGGCAGGG
TCGGAACAGGAGAGCGCACGAGGGAGCTTCCAGGGGGAAACGCCTGGTATCTTTATAGTCCTGTCGGGTT
TCGCCACCTCTGACTTGAGCGTCGATTTTTGTGATGCTCGTCAGGGGGGCGGAGCCTGTGGAAAAACGCC
AGCAACGCGGCCTTTTTACGGTTCCTGGCCTTTTGCT
